Addgene plasmid #55344: ECFP-H2B-6
Purpose: Localization: Nucleus, Excitation: 433, Emission: 475
Depositing lab: Michael Davidson. Depositing organization: Florida State University, Tallahassee.
Backbone
  Vector backbone: ECFP
  Backbone size w/o insert (bp): 4750
  Vector type: Mammalian Expression
  Selectable markers: Neomycin (select with G418)
Growth in bacteria
  Bacterial resistance: Kanamycin, 50 μg/mL
  Growth temperature: 37°C
  Growth strain: DH5alpha
  Copy number: High Copy
Gene/Insert
  Gene/Insert name: H2B (alt names: Human Histone H2B; NM_021058.3)
  Species: H. sapiens (human)
  Mutation: D26G and V119I in H2B
  Entrez Gene: H2BC11 (a.k.a. H2B/r, H2BFR, H2BJ, HIST1H2BJ)
  Promoter: CMV
  Tag / fusion protein: ECFP (C terminal on backbone)
  Cloning method: Unknown
  Sequencing primers: 5′ CMV-F; 3′ SV40pA-R
Terms and licenses: Academic/Nonprofit Terms; Industry Terms
Depositor comments: Histone 2 B fusion. Excitation = 433; Emission = 475
How to cite: ECFP-H2B-6 was a gift from Michael Davidson (Addgene plasmid # 55344 ; http://n2t.net/addgene:55344 ; RRID:Addgene_55344)
