[The description below was written by a language model from this plasmid's Addgene catalogue record.]
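Description:
ECFP-H2B-6 is a mammalian expression plasmid that produces human histone H2B fused to enhanced cyan fluorescent protein, giving a cyan label for chromatin and the nucleus. It is built on an ECFP backbone of about 4.75 kb (excluding the insert), is maintained at high copy number in E. coli under kanamycin selection, and carries a neomycin resistance marker so that transfected mammalian cells can be selected with G418. The record provides no feature table, so the origin of replication and other backbone elements are not explicitly listed. The use of an SV40 polyA reverse sequencing primer does suggest that an SV40 polyadenylation signal lies downstream of the fusion cassette.

The insert is the human H2B coding sequence corresponding to the H2BC11 (HIST1H2BJ) gene, and it is noted to carry two amino-acid substitutions, D26G and V119I. Expression is driven by the CMV promoter, a strong constitutive promoter in most mammalian cell lines. ECFP is supplied by the backbone and is positioned at the C terminus of the histone. The "6" in the name may refer to a linker between the two parts, but the record does not state this, and the cloning method is listed as unknown. Because H2B is a core nucleosome component, the fusion is incorporated into chromatin and localizes to the nucleus. The fluorophore is recorded as having excitation at 433 nm and emission at 475 nm. Constructs of this type are typically used as nuclear or chromatin markers in live- or fixed-cell fluorescence imaging, for example to follow nuclei and chromosomes through the cell cycle or as a cyan localization reference in multicolour experiments.
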