>Addgene plasmid #55344 | ECFP-H2B-6 | depositor partial sequence | sequence record 85749 | insert sequence
TACCGGACTCAGATCTCGAGCTCAAGCTTCGAATTCTGCAGTCGACGGTACCGCCACCATGCCAGAGCCA
GCGAAGTCTGCTCCCGCCCCGAAAAAGGGCTCCAAGAAGGCGGTGACTAAGGCGCAGAAGAAAGGCGGCA
AGAAGCGCAAGCGCAGCCGCAAGGAGAGCTATTCCATCTATGTGTACAAGGTTCTGAAGCAGGTCCACCC
TGACACCGGCATTTCGTCCAAGGCCATGGGCATCATGAATTCGTTTGTGAACGACATTTTCGAGCGCATC
GCAGGTGAGGCTTCCCGCCTGGCGCATTACAACAAGCGCTCGACCATCACCTCCAGGGAGATCCAGACGG
CCGTGCGCCTGCTGCTGCCTGGGGAGTTGGCCAAGCACGCCGTGTCCGAGGGTACTAAGGCCATCACCAA
GTACACCAGCGCTAAGGATCCACCGGTCGCCACCATGGTGAGCAAGGGCGAGGAGCTGTTCACCGGGGTG
GTGCCCATCCTGGTCGAGCTGGACGGCGACGTAAACGGCCACAGGTTCAGCGTGTCCGGCGAGGGCGAGG
GCGATGCCACCTACGGCAAGCTGACCCTGAAGTTCATCTGCACCACCGGCAAGCTGCCCGTGCCCTGGCC
CACCCTCGTGACCACCCTGACCTGGGGCGTGCAGTGCTTCAGCCGCTACCCCGACCACATGAAGCAGCAC
GACTTCTTCAAGTCCGCCATGCCCGAAGGCTACGTCCAGGAGCGTACCATCTTCTTCAAGGACGACGGCA
ACTACAAGACCCGCGCCGAGGTGAAGTTCGAGGGCGACACCCTGGTGAACCGCATCGAGCTGAAGGGCAT
CGACTTCAAGGAGGACGGCAACATCCTGGGGCACAAGCTGGAGTACAACTACATCAGCCACAACGTCTAT
ATCACCGCCGACAAGCAGAAGAACGGCATCAAGGCCCACTTCAAGATCCGCCACAACATCGAGGACGGCA
GCGTGCAGCTCGCCGACCACTACCAGCAGAACACCCCCATCGGCGACGGCCCCGTGCTGCTGCCCGACAA
CCACTACCTGAGCACCCAGTCCGCCCTGAGCAAAGACCCCAACGAGAAGCGCGATCACATGGTCCTGCTG
GAGTTCGTGACCGCCGCCGGGATCACTCTCGGCATGGACGAGCTGTACAAGTAAAGCGGCCGCGACTCTA
GATCATAATC
