>Addgene plasmid #55344 | ECFP-H2B-6 | addgene partial sequence | sequence record 101884 | C-ter-GFP 5'-CTCCTCGCCCTTGCTCAC-3'
AGCGCTGGTGTACTTGGTGATGGCCTTAGTACCCTCGGACACGGCGTGCTTGGCCAACTCCCCAGGCAGC
AGCAGGCGCACGGCCGTCTGGATCTCCCTGGAGGTGATGGTCGAGCGCTTGTTGTAATGCGCCAGGCGGG
AAGCCTCACCTGCGATGCGCTCGAAAATGTCGTTCACAAACGAATTCATGATGCCCATGGCCTTGGACGA
AATGCCGGTGTCAGGGTGGACCTGCTTCAGAACCTTGTACACATAGATGGAATAGCTCTCCTTGCGGCTG
CGCTTGCGCTTCTTGCCGCCTTTCTTCTGCGCCTTAGTCACCGCCTTCTTGGAGCCCTTTTTCGGGGCGG
GAGCAGACTTCGCTGGCTCTGGCATGGTGGCGGTACCGTCGACTGCAGAATTCGAAGCTTGAGCTCGAGA
TCTGAGTCCGGTAGCGCTAGCGGATCTGACGGTTCACTAAACCAGCTCTGCTTATATAGACCTCCCACCG
TACACGCCTACCGCCCATTTGCGTCAATGGGGCGGAGTTGTTACGACATTTTGGAAAGTCCCGTTGATTT
TGGTGCCAAAACAAACTCCCATTGACGTCAATGGGGTGGAGACTTGGAAATCCCCGTGAGTCAAACCGCT
ATCCACGCCCATTGATGTACTGCCAAAACCGCATCACCATGGTAATAGCGATGACTAATACGTAGATGTA
CTGCCAAGTAGGAAAGTCCCATAAGGTCATGTACTGGGCATAATGCCAGGCGGGCCATTTACCGTCATTG
ACGTCAATAGGGGGCGTACTTGGCATATGATACACTTGATGTACTGCCAAGTGGGCAGTTTACCGTAAAT
ACTCCACCCATTGACGTCAATGGAAAGTCCCTATTGGCGTTACTATGGGAACATACGTCATTATTGACGT
CAATGG
